Addgene plasmid #81657: pDONR223_NRAS_p.Q61K
Purpose: Gateway Donor vector containing NRAS, part of the Target Accelerator Plasmid Collection.
Depositing lab: Jesse Boehm & William Hahn & David Root. Depositing organization: Broad Institute. Publication: Systematic Functional Interrogation of Rare Cancer Variants Identifies Oncogenic Alleles. Kim E, Ilic N, Shrestha Y, Zou L, Kamburov A, Zhu C, Yang X, Lubonja R, Tran N, Nguyen C, Lawrence MS, Piccioni F, Bagul M, Doench JG, Chouinard CR, Wu X, Hogstrom L, Natoli T, Tamayo P, Horn H, Corsello SM, Lage K, Root DE, Subramanian A, Golub TR, Getz G, Boehm JS, Hahn WC. Cancer Discov. 2016 Jul;6(7):714-26. doi: 10.1158/2159-8290.CD-16-0160. Epub 2016 May 4. PubMed 27147599.
Backbone
  Vector backbone: pDONR223
  Backbone manufacturer: Invitrogen
  Backbone size w/o insert (bp): 2790
  Vector type: Gateway Entry vector
Growth in bacteria
  Bacterial resistance: Spectinomycin, 50 μg/mL
  Growth temperature: 37°C
  Growth strain: DH5alpha
  Copy number: High Copy
Gene/Insert
  Gene/Insert name: NRAS (alt name: NM_002524.4)
  Species: H. sapiens (human)
  Mutation: Q61K
  Entrez Gene: NRAS (a.k.a. ALPS4, CMNS, KRAS, N-ras, NCMS, NRAS1, NS6)
  Promoter: None
  Cloning method: Gateway Cloning
  Sequencing primers: 5′ M13pUC-fwd; 3′ M13-Rev
Terms and licenses: Academic/Nonprofit Terms; Industry Terms: Not Available to Industry
Depositor comments: Closed state: stop codon immediately follows insert
How to cite: pDONR223_NRAS_p.Q61K was a gift from Jesse Boehm & William Hahn & David Root (Addgene plasmid # 81657 ; http://n2t.net/addgene:81657 ; RRID:Addgene_81657)
