[The description below was written by a language model from this plasmid's Addgene catalogue record and pLannotate feature annotations shown in this document.]
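Description:
pDONR223_NRAS_p.Q61K is a Gateway entry clone built on the Invitrogen pDONR223 backbone and carrying the human NRAS open reading frame with the Q61K substitution, a codon 61 change in the small GTPase, which binds GDP/GTP and has intrinsic GTPase activity. The sequenced plasmid is about 3.4 kb. It replicates in E. coli from a high-copy ColE1/pUC-type origin and is selected with spectinomycin through the aadA (SmR) aminoglycoside adenylyltransferase gene. Upstream of that gene the annotation shows fragments of a class 1 integron Pc promoter and a short gentamicin acetyltransferase remnant, which appear to be leftovers of the resistance cassette's origin rather than functional markers.

The NRAS coding sequence sits between two attL recombination sites. The annotation software labels both as attL3, but they are simply the pair of attL sites flanking the insert in an entry clone, and they allow the ORF to be moved by LR recombination into any compatible destination vector. The record lists no promoter for the insert, so the plasmid is a shuttle and storage form rather than an expression construct. A T7 promoter lies just outside the downstream att site, on the opposite strand. rrnB T1 and T2 terminators lie upstream of the cassette and insulate it from read-through transcription. Small lacI and lacZα fragments are backbone remnants. The clone is in the "closed" configuration, with a stop codon directly after the ORF, so it yields native or N-terminally tagged protein but cannot be fused to C-terminal tags. It belongs to the Target Accelerator Plasmid Collection, a set of cancer-variant alleles made for systematic functional testing of candidate oncogenic mutations.
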