Features (pLannotate 1.2.2; 12 found; start..end, strand, type, name):
     40..628     +  rep_origin     ori: high-copy-number ColE1/pMB1/pBR322/pUC origin of replication
    811..903     +  CDS            lacI (fragment): lac repressor; lacI; The lac repressor binds to the lac operator to inhibit transcription in E. coli. This inhibition can be relieved by adding lactose or isopropyl-β-D-thiogalactopyranoside (IPTG).
    958..985     -  terminator     rrnB T2 terminator: transcription terminator T2 from the E. coli rrnB gene
   1117..1160    +  terminator     rrnB T1 terminator: Escherichia coli rrnB; transcription terminator T1 from the E. coli rrnB gene
   1207..1243    -  CDS            lacZα (fragment): LacZα fragment of β-galactosidase; lacZ fragment
   1260..1355    +  protein_bind   attL3: mutant version of attL; recombination site for the Gateway® LR reaction LR Clonase™
   1361..1927    +  CDS            NRAS: RASN_HUMAN - Also known as HRAS1. Experimental evidence at protein level: Swiss-Prot protein existence level 1. Ras proteins bind GDP/GTP and possess intrinsic GTPase activity. From Homo sapiens (Human).
   1935..2030    -  protein_bind   attL3: mutant version of attL; recombination site for the Gateway® LR reaction LR Clonase™
   2049..2067    -  promoter       T7 promoter: promoter for bacteriophage T7 RNA polymerase
   2257..2280    +  promoter       Pc promoter (fragment): intI1 (promoter lies within the coding sequence); class 1 integron promoter
   2456..2512    +  CDS            GmR (fragment): gentamycin acetyltransferase; aacC1; confers resistance to gentamycin
   2519..3310    +  CDS            SmR: aminoglycoside adenylyltransferase (Murphy, 1985); aadA; confers resistance to spectinomycin and streptomycin
>Addgene plasmid #81657 | pDONR223_NRAS_p.Q61K | addgene full sequence | sequence record 166488 | Addgene NGS Result
CTGAGCGTCAGACCCCGTAGAAAAGATCAAAGGATCTTCTTGAGATCCTTTTTTTCTGCGCGTAATCTGC
TGCTTGCAAACAAAAAAACCACCGCTACCAGCGGTGGTTTGTTTGCCGGATCAAGAGCTACCAACTCTTT
TTCCGAAGGTAACTGGCTTCAGCAGAGCGCAGATACCAAATACTGTTCTTCTAGTGTAGCCGTAGTTAGG
CCACCACTTCAAGAACTCTGTAGCACCGCCTACATACCTCGCTCTGCTAATCCTGTTACCAGTGGCTGCT
GCCAGTGGCGATAAGTCGTGTCTTACCGGGTTGGACTCAAGACGATAGTTACCGGATAAGGCGCAGCGGT
CGGGCTGAACGGGGGGTTCGTGCACACAGCCCAGCTTGGAGCGAACGACCTACACCGAACTGAGATACCT
ACAGCGTGAGCTATGAGAAAGCGCCACGCTTCCCGAAGGGAGAAAGGCGGACAGGTATCCGGTAAGCGGC
AGGGTCGGAACAGGAGAGCGCACGAGGGAGCTTCCAGGGGGAAACGCCTGGTATCTTTATAGTCCTGTCG
GGTTTCGCCACCTCTGACTTGAGCGTCGATTTTTGTGATGCTCGTCAGGGGGGCGGAGCCTATGGAAAAA
CGCCAGCAACGCGGCCTTTTTACGGTTCCTGGCCTTTTGCTGGCCTTTTGCTCACATGTTCTTTCCTGCG
TTATCCCCTGATTCTGTGGATAACCGTATTACCGCCTTTGAGTGAGCTGATACCGCTCGCCGCAGCCGAA
CGACCGAGCGCAGCGAGTCAGTGAGCGAGGAAGCGGAAGAGCGCCCAATACGCAAACCGCCTCTCCCCGC
GCGTTGGCCGATTCATTAATGCAGCTGGCACGACAGGTTTCCCGACTGGAAAGCGGGCAGTGAGCGCAAC
GCAATTAATACGCGTACCGCTAGCCAGGAAGAGTTTGTAGAAACGCAAAAAGGCCATCCGTCAGGATGGC
CTTCTGCTTAGTTTGATGCCTGGCAGTTTATGGCGGGCGTCCTGCCCGCCACCCTCCGGGCCGTTGCTTC
ACAACGTTCAAATCCGCTCCCGGCGGATTTGTCCTACTCAGGAGAGCGTTCACCGACAAACAACAGATAA
AACGAAAGGCCCAGTCTTCCGACTGAGCCTTTCGTTTTATTTGATGCCTGGCAGTTCCCTACTCTCGCGT
TAACGCTAGCATGGATGTTTTCCCAGTCACGACGTTGTAAAACGACGGCCAGTCTTAAGCTCGGGCCCCA
AATAATGATTTTATTTTGACTGATAGTGACCTGTTCGTTGCAACAAATTGATGAGCAATGCTTTTTTATA
ATGCCAACTTTGTACAAAAAAGTTGGCACCATGACTGAGTACAAACTGGTGGTGGTTGGAGCAGGTGGTG
TTGGGAAAAGCGCACTGACAATCCAGCTAATCCAGAACCACTTTGTAGATGAATATGATCCCACCATAGA
GGATTCTTACAGAAAACAAGTGGTTATAGATGGTGAAACCTGTTTGTTGGACATACTGGATACAGCTGGA
AAAGAAGAGTACAGTGCCATGAGAGACCAATACATGAGGACAGGCGAAGGCTTCCTCTGTGTATTTGCCA
TCAATAATAGCAAGTCATTTGCGGATATTAACCTCTACAGGGAGCAGATTAAGCGAGTAAAAGACTCGGA
TGATGTACCTATGGTGCTAGTGGGAAACAAGTGTGATTTGCCAACAAGGACAGTTGATACAAAACAAGCC
CACGAACTGGCCAAGAGTTACGGGATTCCATTCATTGAAACCTCAGCCAAGACCAGACAGGGTGTTGAAG
ATGCTTTTTACACACTGGTAAGAGAAATACGCCAGTACCGAATGAAAAAACTCAACAGCAGTGATGATGG
GACTCAGGGTTGTATGGGATTGCCATGTGTGGTGATGTAATTGCCAACTTTCTTGTACAAAGTTGGCATT
ATAAGAAAGCATTGCTTATCAATTTGTTGCAACGAACAGGTCACTATCAGTCAAAATAAAATCATTATTT
GCCATCCAGCTGATATCCCCTATAGTGAGTCGTATTACATGGTCATAGCTGTTTCCTGGCAGCTCTGGCC
CGTGTCTCAAAATCTCTGATGTTACATTGCACAAGATAAAAATATATCATCATGCCTCCTCTAGACCAGC
CAGGACAGAAATGCCTCGACTTCGCTGCTACCCAAGGTTGCCGGGTGACGCACACCGTGGAAACGGATGA
AGGCACGAACCCAGTGGACATAAGCCTGTTCGGTTCGTAAGCTGTAATGCAAGTAGCGTATGCGCTCACG
CAACTGGTCCAGAACCTTGACCGAACGCAGCGGTGGTAACGGCGCAGTGGCGGTTTTCATGGCTTGTTAT
GACTGTTTTTTTGGGGTACAGTCTATGCCTCGGGCATCCAAGCAGCAAGCGCGTTACGCCGTGGGTCGAT
GTTTGATGTTATGGAGCAGCAACGATGTTACGCAGCAGGGCAGTCGCCCTAAAACAAAGTTAAACATTAT
GAGGGAAGCGGTGATCGCCGAAGTATCGACTCAACTATCAGAGGTAGTTGGCGTCATCGAGCGCCATCTC
GAACCGACGTTGCTGGCCGTACATTTGTACGGCTCCGCAGTGGATGGCGGCCTGAAGCCACACAGTGATA
TTGATTTGCTGGTTACGGTGACCGTAAGGCTTGATGAAACAACGCGGCGAGCTTTGATCAACGACCTTTT
GGAAACTTCGGCTTCCCCTGGAGAGAGCGAGATTCTCCGCGCTGTAGAAGTCACCATTGTTGTGCACGAC
GACATCATTCCGTGGCGTTATCCAGCTAAGCGCGAACTGCAATTTGGAGAATGGCAGCGCAATGACATTC
TTGCAGGTATCTTCGAGCCAGCCACGATCGACATTGATCTGGCTATCTTGCTGACAAAAGCAAGAGAACA
TAGCGTTGCCTTGGTAGGTCCAGCGGCGGAGGAACTCTTTGATCCGGTTCCTGAACAGGATCTATTTGAG
GCGCTAAATGAAACCTTAACGCTATGGAACTCGCCGCCCGACTGGGCTGGCGATGAGCGAAATGTAGTGC
TTACGTTGTCCCGCATTTGGTACAGCGCAGTAACCGGCAAAATCGCGCCGAAGGATGTCGCTGCCGACTG
GGCAATGGAGCGCCTGCCGGCCCAGTATCAGCCCGTCATACTTGAAGCTAGACAGGCTTATCTTGGACAA
GAAGAAGATCGCTTGGCCTCGCGCGCAGATCAGTTGGAAGAATTTGTCCACTACGTGAAAGGCGAGATCA
CCAAGGTAGTCGGCAAATAACCCTCGAGCCACCCATGACCAAAATCCCTTAACGTGAGTTACGCGTCGTT
CCA
