>Addgene plasmid #81657 | pDONR223_NRAS_p.Q61K | depositor partial sequence | sequence record 154976 | Insert sequence
ATGACTGAGTACAAACTGGTGGTGGTTGGAGCAGGTGGTGTTGGGAAAAGCGCACTGACAATCCAGCTAA
TCCAGAACCACTTTGTAGATGAATATGATCCCACCATAGAGGATTCTTACAGAAAACAAGTGGTTATAGA
TGGTGAAACCTGTTTGTTGGACATACTGGATACAGCTGGAAAAGAAGAGTACAGTGCCATGAGAGACCAA
TACATGAGGACAGGCGAAGGCTTCCTCTGTGTATTTGCCATCAATAATAGCAAGTCATTTGCGGATATTA
ACCTCTACAGGGAGCAGATTAAGCGAGTAAAAGACTCGGATGATGTACCTATGGTGCTAGTGGGAAACAA
GTGTGATTTGCCAACAAGGACAGTTGATACAAAACAAGCCCACGAACTGGCCAAGAGTTACGGGATTCCA
TTCATTGAAACCTCAGCCAAGACCAGACAGGGTGTTGAAGATGCTTTTTACACACTGGTAAGAGAAATAC
GCCAGTACCGAATGAAAAAACTCAACAGCAGTGATGATGGGACTCAGGGTTGTATGGGATTGCCATGTGT
GGTGATG
